Addgene plasmid #40537: pEMB018 / LRRK2_BC_1867_2527_M2397T
Depositing lab: Michael J Fox Foundation MJFF. Depositing organization: Michael J Fox Foundation.
Backbone
  Vector backbone: pEMB018
  Backbone manufacturer: Emerald
  Vector type: Baculovirus
Growth in bacteria
  Bacterial resistance: Ampicillin, 100 μg/mL
  Growth temperature: 37°C
  Growth strain: Top10
  Copy number: High Copy
Gene/Insert
  Gene/Insert name: LRRK2
  Species: H. sapiens (human)
  Mutation: aa1867_2527; M2397T
  Entrez Gene: LRRK2 (a.k.a. AURA17, DARDARIN, PARK8, RIPK7, ROCO2)
  Promoter: polH
  Tag / fusion protein: 6xHis (N terminal on insert)
  Cloning method: Restriction Enzyme; 5′ cloning site BamHI (destroyed during cloning); 3′ cloning site HindIII (destroyed during cloning)
  Sequencing primers: 5′ DSP2466For:GAATTTCGTCGACAGATC; 3′ DSP2466Rev:AATAACCCGGATCAGCTT
Terms and licenses: Academic/Nonprofit Terms; Industry Terms
How to cite: pEMB018 / LRRK2_BC_1867_2527_M2397T was a gift from Michael J Fox Foundation MJFF (Addgene plasmid # 40537 ; http://n2t.net/addgene:40537 ; RRID:Addgene_40537)
