[The description below was written by a language model from this plasmid's Addgene catalogue record and pLannotate feature annotations shown in this document.]
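Description:
pEMB018 / LRRK2_BC_1867_2527_M2397T is a baculovirus transfer plasmid for producing a C-terminal fragment of human LRRK2 in insect cells. It is maintained in E. coli through a high-copy ColE1/pUC-type origin with ampicillin selection (AmpR and its bla promoter). It also carries an f1 phage origin and a remnant of lacZα. The expression region is flanked by AcMNPV sequences, lef2/ORF603 on one side and an ORF1629 recombination region on the other. These flanks allow homologous recombination with baculoviral DNA, placing the cassette at the polyhedrin locus to generate recombinant virus.

The payload is driven by the very late polyhedrin (polH) promoter and encodes LRRK2 residues 1867–2527, with the M2397T substitution. The annotated LRRK2 coding segment of about 2 kb is consistent with that span. This portion of the protein corresponds to the C-terminal part, which includes the kinase domain region. The BamHI and HindIII sites used for cloning were destroyed in the process. The catalogue lists an N-terminal 6xHis tag, whereas the feature table detects a His-tag match only just downstream of the LRRK2 coding sequence. The position of the tag should therefore be checked against the sequence. Either way, a polyhistidine tag is present for metal-affinity purification.

Divergently oriented from the polH cassette, a baculovirus p6.9 late promoter drives E. coli β-glucuronidase (GUS). This provides a reporter for identifying recombinant virus or infected cells. The record does not state a specific application, but the design suits recombinant production and purification of this LRRK2 variant, a gene also known as PARK8, for biochemical or structural study.
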