Features (pLannotate 1.2.2; 14 found; start..end, strand, type, name):
    329..453     +  CDS            lef2: baculovirus late expression factor 2
    491..1096    +  CDS            ORF603: baculovirus ORF603 protein
   1167..2972    -  CDS            GUS: β-glucuronidase; uidA (or gusA) from E. coli
   2987..3302    -  promoter       p6.9 promoter: Autographa californica p6.9; baculovirus late basic protein promoter
   3317..3408    +  promoter       polyhedrin promoter: polh from Autographa californica; promoter for the baculovirus polyhedrin gene
   3451..5445    +  CDS            LRRK2 (fragment): LRRK2_HUMAN - Also known as PARK8. Experimental evidence at protein level: Swiss-Prot protein existence level 1. Serine/threonine-protein kinase which phosphorylates a broad range of proteins involved in multiple processes such as neuronal plasticity, autophagy, and vesicle trafficking (PubMed:20949042, PubMed:22012985, PubMed:26824392, PubMed:29125462, PubMed:28720718, PubMed:29127255, PubMed:30398148, PubMed:29212815, PubMed:30635421, PubMed:21850687, PubMed:23395371, PubMed:17114044, PubMed:24687852, PubMed:26014385, PubMed:25201882). Is a key regulator of RAB GTPases by regulating the GTP/
   5469..5486    +  CDS            9xHis (fragment): 9xHis affinity tag
   5523..6880    +  misc_recomb    baculovirus recombination region (ORF1629): contains part of ORF1629
   6878..6955    -  CDS            P61 (fragment): P78_NPVAC - Experimental evidence at protein level: Swiss-Prot protein existence level 1. Plays a role in the transport of the nucleocapsids from the cytoplasm toward the host nucleus together with the host actin- polymerizing Arp2/3 complex. From Autographa californica nuclear polyhedrosis virus (AcMNPV).
   7143..7731    -  rep_origin     ori: high-copy-number ColE1/pMB1/pBR322/pUC origin of replication
   7902..8762    -  CDS            AmpR: β-lactamase; bla; confers resistance to ampicillin, carbenicillin, and related antibiotics
   8763..8867    -  promoter       AmpR promoter: bla
   8894..9349    +  rep_origin     f1 ori (sequence partly withheld): f1 bacteriophage origin of replication; arrow indicates direction of (+) strand synthesis
   9354..1       -  CDS            lacZα (fragment) (across the origin): LacZα fragment of β-galactosidase; lacZ fragment
>Addgene plasmid #40537 | pEMB018 / LRRK2_BC_1867_2527_M2397T | depositor full sequence | sequence record 52210 | pEMB018 / LRRK2_BC_1867_2527_M2397T sequence 9419 bps
GGAACGGCTCCGCCCACTATTAATGAAATTAAAAATTCCAATTTTAAAAAACGCAGCAAGAGAAACATTT
GTATGAAAGAATGCGTAGAAGGAAAGAAAAATGTCGTCGACATGCTGAACAACAAGATTAATATGCCTCC
GTGTATAAAAAAAATATTGAACGATTTGAAAGAAAACAATGTACCGCGCGGCGGTATGTACAGGAAGAGG
TTTATACTAAACTGTTACATTGCAAACGTGGTTTCGTGTGCCAAGTGTGAAAACCGATGTTTAATCAAGG
CTCTGACGCATTTCTACAACCACGACTCCAAGTGTGTGGGTGAAGTCATGCATCTTTTAATCAAATCCCA
AGATGTGTATAAACCACCAAACTGCCAAAAAATGAAAACTGTCGACAAGCTCTGTCCGTTTGCTGGCAAC
TGCAAGGGTCTCAATCCTATTTGTAATTATTGAATAATAAAACAATTATAAATGCTAAATTTGTTTTTTA
TTAACGATACAAACCAAACGCAACAAGAACATTTGTAGTATTATCTATAATTGAAAACGCGTAGTTATAA
TCGCTGAGGTAATATTTAAAATCATTTTCAAATGATTCACAGTTAATTTGCGACAATATAATTTTATTTT
CACATAAACTAGACGCCTTGTCGTCTTCTTCTTCGTATTCCTTCTCTTTTTCATTTTTCTCTTCATAAAA
ATTAACATAGTTATTATCGTATCCATATATGTATCTATCGTATAGAGTAAATTTTTTGTTGTCATAAATA
TATATGTCTTTTTTAATGGGGTGTATAGTACCGCTGCGCATAGTTTTTCTGTAATTTACAACAGTGCTAT
TTTCTGGTAGTTCTTCGGAGTGTGTTGCTTTAATTATTAAATTTATATAATCAATGAATTTGGGATCGTC
GGTTTTGTACAATATGTTGCCGGCATAGTACGCAGCTTCTTCTAGTTCAATTACACCATTTTTTAGCAGC
ACCGGATTAACATAACTTTCCAAAATGTTGTACGAACCGTTAAACAAAAACAGTTCACCTCCCTTTTCTA
TACTATTGTCTGCGAGCAGTTGTTTGTTGTTAAAAATAACAGCCATTGTAATGAGACGCACAAACTAATA
TCACAAACTGGAAATGTCTATCAATATATAGTTGCTGATCAGATCCTCATTGTTTGCCTCCCTGCTGCGG
TTTTTCACCGAAGTTCATGCCAGTCCAGCGTTTTTGCAGCAGAAAAGCCGCCGACTTCGGTTTGCGGTCG
CGAGTGAAGATCCCTTTCTTGTTACCGCCAACGCGCAATATGCCTTGCGAGGTCGCAAAATCGGCGAAAT
TCCATACCTGTTCACCGACGACGGCGCTGACGCGATCAAAGACGCGGTGATACATATCCAGCCATGCACA
CTGATACTCTTCACTCCACATGTCGGTGTACATTGAGTGCAGCCCGGCTAACGTATCCACGCCGTATTCG
GTGATGATAATCGGCTGATGCAGTTTCTCCTGCCAGGCCAGAAGTTCTTTTTCCAGTACCTTCTCTGCCG
TTTCCAAATCGCCGCTTTGGACATACCATCCGTAATAACGGTTCAGGCACAGCACATCAAAGAGATCGCT
GATGGTATCGGTGTGAGCGTCGCAGAACATTACATTGACGCAGGTGATCGGACGCGTCGGGTCGAGTTTA
CGCGTTGCTTCCGCCAGTGGCGCGAAATATTCCCGTGCACCTTGCGGACGGGTATCCGGTTCGTTGGCAA
TACTCCACATCACCACGCTTGGGTGGTTTTTGTCACGCGCTATCAGCTCTTTAATCGCCTGTAAGTGCGC
TTGCTGAGTTTCCCCGTTGACTGCCTCTTCGCTGTACAGTTCTTTCGGCTTGTTGCCCGCTTCGAAACCA
ATGCCTAAAGAGAGCGAAAAGCCGACAGCAGCAGTTTCATCAATCACCACGATGCCATGTTCATCTGCCC
AGTCGAGCATCTCTTCAGCGTAAGGGTAATGCGAGGTACGGTAGGAGTTGGCCCCAATCCAGTCCATTAA
TGCGTGGTCGTGCACCATCAGCACGTTATCGAATCCTTTGCCACGTAAGTCCGCATCTTCATGACGACCA
AAGCCAGTAAAGTAGAACGGTTTGTGGTTAATCAGGAACTGTTGGCCCTTCACTGCCACTGACCGGATGC
CGACGCGAAGCGGGTAGATATCACACTCTGTCTGGCTTTTGGCTGTGACGCACAGTTCATAGAGATAACC
TTCACCCGGTTGCCAGAGGTGCGGATTCACCACTTGCAAAGTCCCGCTAGTGCCTTGTCCAGTTGCAACC
ACCTGTTGATCCGCATCACGCAGTTCAACGCTGACATCACCATTGGCCACCACCTGCCAGTCAACAGACG
CGTGGTTACAGTCTTGCGCGACATGCGTCACCACGGTGATATCGTCCACCCAGGTGTTCGGCGTGGTGTA
GAGCATTACGCTGCGATGGATTCCGGCATAGTTAAAGAAATCATGGAAGTAAGACTGCTTTTTCTTGCCG
TTTTCGTCGGTAATCACCATTCCCGGCGGGATAGTCTGCCAGTTCAGTTCGTTGTTCACACAAACGGTGA
TACGTACACTTTTCCCGGCAATAACATACGGCGTGACATCGGCTTCAAATGGCGTATAGCCGCCCTGATG
CTCCATCACTTCCTGATTATTGACCCACACTTTGCCGTAATGAGTGACCGCATCGAAACGCAGCACGATA
CGCTGGCCTGCCCAACCTTTCGGTATAAAGACTTCGCGCTGATACCAGACGTTGCCCGCATAATTACGAA
TATCTGCATCGGCGAACTGATCGTTAAAACTGCCTGGCACAGCAATTGCCCGGCTTTCTTGTAACGCGCT
TTCCCACCAACGCTGATCAATTCCACAGTTTTCGCGATCCAGACTGAATGCCCACAGGCCGTCGAGTTTT
TTGATTTCACGGGTTGGGGTTTCTACAGGACGGACCATATTTATAGGTGTAATTTATGTAGCTGTAATTT
TTACCTTATTAATATTTTTTACGCTTTGCATTCGACGACTGAACTCCCAAATATATGTTTAACTCGTCTT
GGTCGTTTGAATTTTTGTTGCTGTGTTTCCTAATATTTTCCATCACCTTAAATATGTTATTGTAATCCTC
AATGTTGAACTTGCAATTGGACACGGCATAGTTTTCCATAGTCGTGTAAAACATGGTATTGGCTGCATTG
TAATACATCCGACTGAGCGGGTACGGATCTATGTGTTTGAGCAGCCTGTTCAAAAACTCTGCATCGTCGC
AAAACGGAATTTCGTCGACAGATCTGATCATGGAGATAATTAAAATGATAACCATCTCGCAAATAAATAA
GTATTTTACTGTTTTCGTAACAGTTTTGTAATAAAAAAACCTATAAATATAGGATCTATGCACCACCATC
ACCACCATCACCACTTGGTGCCCCGCGGATCCAACATCATGCTGAACAATGACGAGCTGGAGTTTGAACA
AGCACCCGAGTTCCTGCTAGGCGACGGCTCTTTCGGTTCAGTTTACCGTGCTGCTTACGAGGGTGAAGAG
GTTGCCGTGAAGATTTTTAACAAGCACACTTCGCTCCGTCTGCTGCGTCAGGAGCTTGTGGTTCTCTGCC
ACCTGCACCACCCTTCCCTGATCTCCCTGCTGGCCGCCGGCATTAGGCCTCGCATGCTAGTGATGGAACT
GGCCAGTAAGGGTTCATTGGACCGCCTGCTGCAGCAGGACAAGGCTAGCCTGACCCGTACGCTCCAGCAC
CGTATCGCCCTGCATGTGGCCGACGGACTGCGCTACTTGCACAGTGCCATGATCATTTATCGCGATCTGA
AGCCTCATAATGTTCTTCTGTTCACGCTCTACCCAAACGCAGCTATCATTGCCAAAATTGCCGATTACGG
CATAGCCCAGTACTGCTGTCGTATGGGTATCAAGACTAGCGAGGGTACACCTGGGTTCCGCGCTCCCGAA
GTCGCACGCGGGAACGTGATCTACAACCAGCAGGCCGACGTGTACTCGTTTGGCCTGCTCCTGTATGACA
TTCTCACTACCGGAGGCCGGATTGTGGAGGGCCTGAAATTTCCCAACGAGTTCGACGAGCTGGAGATCCA
GGGCAAGCTGCCTGACCCCGTGAAGGAGTACGGTTGTGCACCCTGGCCTATGGTGGAGAAGCTCATTAAG
CAGTGTCTGAAGGAGAACCCTCAGGAACGCCCCACAAGCGCCCAGGTGTTCGACATTCTAAACTCTGCAG
AGTTAGTGTGTCTGACTAGGCGTATCTTACTCCCGAAGAACGTGATCGTTGAGTGCATGGTGGCAACGCA
CCACAACTCGCGTAACGCTAGCATCTGGTTAGGATGTGGGCATACCGATCGTGGCCAGCTGAGTTTCCTC
GACCTCAACACCGAGGGGTATACTAGCGAGGAGGTCGCTGATTCACGCATTCTGTGCCTCGCCCTTGTCC
ATCTGCCTGTTGAGAAAGAATCGTGGATTGTTAGTGGCACCCAGAGCGGGACCCTCCTCGTGATCAATAC
CGAAGACGGGAAGAAGCGTCACACTCTCGAAAAGATGACTGACTCCGTGACCTGTCTGTACTGCAATTCC
TTCTCCAAGCAAAGCAAGCAGAAGAATTTCCTGCTCGTAGGGACCGCTGACGGAAAACTGGCAATCTTCG
AGGACAAAACCGTGAAGTTGAAGGGTGCCGCACCCCTTAAGATCCTGAACATTGGCAACGTTAGCACCCC
TCTGATGTGTCTATCAGAATCAACTAACTCCACCGAGCGCAATGTGATGTGGGGCGGGTGCGGCACCAAG
ATTTTCTCCTTCAGCAACGACTTCACCATCCAGAAGCTGATCGAGACCCGTACCAGTCAGCTCTTCAGTT
ACGCCGCCTTCTCCGACTCAAACATAATCACCGTGGTCGTTGACACCGCACTGTATATCGCAAAGCAGAA
CAGCCCCGTCGTGGAAGTGTGGGATAAGAAAACTGAGAAGCTCTGCGGCCTAATCGATTGTGTGCACTTC
CTTCGCGAGGTGACCGTTAAAGAGAATAAAGAGAGCAAGCACAAGATGAGCTACTCGGGTAGGGTGAAGA
CCCTCTGTCTCCAGAAGAACACCGCACTCTGGATTGGCACCGGCGGGGGCCACATCCTGCTCTTAGACCT
GAGTACTAGGCGTTTGATCCGTGTAATTTACAACTTTTGTAACAGTGTTCGTGTAATGATGACCGCCCAG
CTTGGCTCGCTCAAGAACGTCATGCTGGTGCTAGGCTACAACCGCAAGAACACTGAGGGGACTCAGAAGC
AGAAGGAAATCCAGAGTTGTCTGACCGTTTGGGACATTAACCTGCCTCACGAGGTCCAAAATCTGGAAAA
GCATATCGAGGTCCGTAAAGAGCTGGCCGAGAAGATGAGGCGAACCTCAGTTGAATAAAGCTTGCGGCCG
CACTCGAGCACCACCACCACCACCACTAACCTAGGTAGCTGAGCGCATGCAAGCTGATCCGGGTTATTAG
TACATTTATTAAGCGCTAGATTCTGTGCGTTGTTGATTTACAGACAATTGTTGTACGTATTTTAATAATT
CATTAAATTTATAATCTTTAGGGTGGTATGTTAGAGCGAAAATCAAATGATTTTCAGCGTCTTTATATCT
GAATTTAAATATTAAATCCTCAATAGATTTGTAAAATAGGTTTCGATTAGTTTCAAACAAGGGTTGTTTT
TCCGAACCGATGGCTGGACTATCTAATGGATTTTCGCTCAACGCCACAAAACTTGCCAAATCTTGTAGCA
GCAATCTAGCTTTGTCGATATTCGTTTGTGTTTTGTTTTGTAATAAAGGTTCGACGTCGTTCAAAATATT
ATGCGCTTTTGTATTTCTTTCATCACTGTCGTTAGTGTACAATTGACTCGACGTAAACACGTTAAATAGA
GCTTGGACATATTTAACATCGGGCGTGTTAGCTTTATTAGGCCGATTATCGTCGTCGTCCCAACCCTCGT
CGTTAGAAGTTGCTTCCGAAGACGATTTTGCCATAGCCACACGACGCCTATTAATTGTGTCGGCTAACAC
GTCCGCGATCAAATTTGTAGTTGAGCTTTTTGGAATTATTTCTGATTGCGGGCGTTTTTGGGCGGGTTTC
AATCTAACTGTGCCCGATTTTAATTCAGACAACACGTTAGAAAGCGATGGTGCAGGCGGTGGTAACATTT
CAGACGGCAAATCTACTAATGGCGGCGGTGGTGGAGCTGATGATAAATCTACCATCGGTGGAGGCGCAGG
CGGGGCTGGCGGCGGAGGCGGAGGCGGAGGTGGTGGCGGTGATGCAGACGGCGGTTTAGGCTCAAATGTC
TCTTTAGGCAACACAGTCGGCACCTCAACTATTGTACTGGTTTCGGGCGCCGTTTTTGGTTTGACCGGTC
TGAGACGAGTGCGATTTTTTTCGTTTCTAATAGCTTCCAACAATTGTTGTCTGTCGTCTAAAGGTGCAGC
GGGTTGAGGTTCCGTCGGCATTGGTGGAGCGGGCGGCAATTCAGACATCGATGGTGGTGGTGGTGGTGGA
GGCGCTGGAATGTTAGGCACGGGAGAAGGTGGTGGCGGCGGTGCCGCCGGTATAATTTGTTCTGGTTTAG
TTTGTTCGCGCACGATTGTGGGCACCGGCGCAGGCGCCGCTGGCTGCACAACGGAAGGTCGTCTGCTTCG
AGGCAGCGCTTGGGGTGGTGGCAATTCAATATTATAATTGGAATACAAATCGTAAAAATCTGCTATAAGC
ATTGTAATTTCGCTATCGTTTACCGTGCCGATATTTAACAACCGCTCAATGTAAGCAATTGTATTGTAAA
GAGATTGTCTCAAGCTCGGATCGATCCCGCACGCCGATAACAAGCCTTTTCATTTTTACTACAGCATTGT
AGTGGCGAGACACTTCGCTGTCGTCGAGGTTTAAACGCTTCCTCGCTCACTGACTCGCTGCGCTCGGTCG
TTCGGCTGCGGCGAGCGGTATCAGCTCACTCAAAGGCGGTAATACGGTTATCCACAGAATCAGGGGATAA
CGCAGGAAAGAACATGTGAGCAAAAGGCCAGCAAAAGGCCAGGAACCGTAAAAAGGCCGCGTTGCTGGCG
TTTTTCCATAGGCTCCGCCCCCCTGACGAGCATCACAAAAATCGACGCTCAAGTCAGAGGTGGCGAAACC
CGACAGGACTATAAAGATACCAGGCGTTTCCCCCTGGAAGCTCCCTCGTGCGCTCTCCTGTTCCGACCCT
GCCGCTTACCGGATACCTGTCCGCCTTTCTCCCTTCGGGAAGCGTGGCGCTTTCTCATAGCTCACGCTGT
AGGTATCTCAGTTCGGTGTAGGTCGTTCGCTCCAAGCTGGGCTGTGTGCACGAACCCCCCGTTCAGCCCG
ACCGCTGCGCCTTATCCGGTAACTATCGTCTTGAGTCCAACCCGGTAAGACACGACTTATCGCCACTGGC
AGCAGCCACTGGTAACAGGATTAGCAGAGCGAGGTATGTAGGCGGTGCTACAGAGTTCTTGAAGTGGTGG
CCTAACTACGGCTACACTAGAAGGACAGTATTTGGTATCTGCGCTCTGCTGAAGCCAGTTACCTTCGGAA
AAAGAGTTGGTAGCTCTTGATCCGGCAAACAAACCACCGCTGGTAGCGGTGGTTTTTTTGTTTGCAAGCA
GCAGATTACGCGCAGAAAAAAAGGATCTCAAGAAGATCCTTTGATCTTTTCTACGGGGTCTGACGCTCAG
TGGAACGAAAACTCACGTTAAGGGATTTTGGTCATGAGATTATCAAAAAGGATCTTCACCTAGATCCTTT
TAAATTAAAAATGAAGTTTTAAATCAATCTAAAGTATATATGAGTAAACTTGGTCTGACAGTTACCAATG
CTTAATCAGTGAGGCACCTATCTCAGCGATCTGTCTATTTCGTTCATCCATAGTTGCCTGACTCCCCGTC
GTGTAGATAACTACGATACGGGAGGGCTTACCATCTGGCCCCAGTGCTGCAATGATACCGCGAGACCCAC
GCTCACCGGCTCCAGATTTATCAGCAATAAACCAGCCAGCCGGAAGGGCCGAGCGCAGAAGTGGTCCTGC
AACTTTATCCGCCTCCATCCAGTCTATTAATTGTTGCCGGGAAGCTAGAGTAAGTAGTTCGCCAGTTAAT
AGTTTGCGCAACGTTGTTGCCATTGCTACAGGCATCGTGGTGTCACGCTCGTCGTTTGGTATGGCTTCAT
TCAGCTCCGGTTCCCAACGATCAAGGCGAGTTACATGATCCCCCATGTTGTGCAAAAAAGCGGTTAGCTC
CTTCGGTCCTCCGATCGTTGTCAGAAGTAAGTTGGCCGCAGTGTTATCACTCATGGTTATGGCAGCACTG
CATAATTCTCTTACTGTCATGCCATCCGTAAGATGCTTTTCTGTGACTGGTGAGTACTCAACCAAGTCAT
TCTGAGAATAGTGTATGCGGCGACCGAGTTGCTCTTGCCCGGCGTCAATACGGGATAATACCGCGCCACA
TAGCAGAACTTTAAAAGTGCTCATCATTGGAAAACGTTCTTCGGGGCGAAAACTCTCAAGGATCTTACCG
CTGTTGAGATCCAGTTCGATGTAACCCACTCGTGCACCCAACTGATCTTCAGCATCTTTTACTTTCACCA
GCGTTTCTGGGTGAGCAAAAACAGGAAGGCAAAATGCCGCAAAAAAGGGAATAAGGGCGACACGGAAATG
TTGAATACTCATACTCTTCCTTTTTCAATATTATTGAAGCATTTATCAGGGTTATTGTCTCATGAGCGGA
TACATATTTGAATGTATTTAGAAAAATAAACAAATAGGGGTTCCGCGCACATTTCCCCGAAAAGTGCCAC
CTG
[124 nt withheld, positions 8894-9017]
C
[91 nt withheld, positions 9019-9109]
A
[49 nt withheld, positions 9111-9159]
CCTTTGACGTTGGAGTCCACGTTCTTT
[37 nt withheld, positions 9187-9223]
ACCCTATCTCGGTCTATTCTTTTGATTTATAAGGGATTTTGCCGATTTCGGCCTATTGGTTAAAAAATGA
GCTGATTTAACAAAAATTTAACGCGAATTTTAACAAAATATTAACGTTTACAATTTCCCATTCGCCATTC
AGGCTGCGCAACTGTTGGGAAGGGCGATCGGTGCGGGCCTCTTCGCTATTACGCCA
