>Addgene plasmid #40537 | pEMB018 / LRRK2_BC_1867_2527_M2397T | addgene partial sequence | sequence record 53945 | DSP2466For 5'-GAATTTCGTCGACAGATC-3'
GATAACCATCTCGCAATAAATAAGTATTTTACTGTTTTCGTAACAGTTTTGTAATAAAAAAACCTATAAA
TATAGGATCTATGCACCACCATCACCACCATCACCACTTGGTGCCCCGCGGATCCAACATCATGCTGAAC
AATGACGAGCTGGAGTTTGAACAAGCACCCGAGTTCCTGCTAGGCGACGGCTCTTTCGGTTCAGTTTACC
GTGCTGCTTACGAGGGTGAAGAGGTTGCCGTGAAGATTTTTAACAAGCACACTTCGCTCCGTCTGCTGCG
TCAGGAGCTTGTGGTTCTCTGCCACCTGCACCACCCTTCCCTGATCTCCCTGCTGGCCGCCGGCATTAGG
CCTCGCATGCTAGTGATGGAACTGGCCAGTAAGGGTTCATTGGACCGCCTGCTGCAGCAGGACAAGGCTA
GCCTGACCCGTACGCTCCAGCACCGTATCGCCCTGCATGTGGCCGACGGACTGCGCTACTTGCACAGTGC
CATGATCATTTATCGCGATCTGAAGCCTCATAATGTTCTTCTGTTCACGCTCTACCCAAACGCAGCTATC
ATTGCCAAAATTGCCGATTACGGCATAGCCCAGTACTGCTGTCGTATGGGTATCAAGACTAGCGAGGGTA
CACCTGGGTTCCGCGCTCCCGAAGTCGCACGCGGGAACGTGATCTACAACCAGCAGGCCGACGTGTACTC
GTTTGGCCTGCTCCTGTATGACATTCTCACTACCGGAGGCCGGATTGTGGAGGGCCTGAAATTTCCCAAC
GAGTTCGACGAGCTGGAGATCCAGGGCAAGCTGCCTGACCCCGTGAAGGAGTACGGTTGTGCACCCTGGC
CTATGGTGGAGAAGCTCATTAAGCAGTGTC
