>Addgene plasmid #40537 | pEMB018 / LRRK2_BC_1867_2527_M2397T | addgene partial sequence | sequence record 53946 | DSP2466Rev 5'-AATAACCCGGATCAGCTT-3'
AGTGGTGGTGGTGGTGGTGCTCGAGTGCGGCCGCAAGCTTTATTCAACTGAGGTTCGCCTCATCTTCTCG
GCCAGCTCTTTACGGACCTCGATATGCTTTTCCAGATTTTGGACCTCGTGAGGCAGGTTAATGTCCCAAA
CGGTCAGACAACTCTGGATTTCCTTCTGCTTCTGAGTCCCCTCAGTGTTCTTGCGGTTGTAGCCTAGCAC
CAGCATGACGTTCTTGAGCGAGCCAAGCTGGGCGGTCATCATTACACGAACACTGTTACAAAAGTTGTAA
ATTACACGGATCAAACGCCTAGTACTCAGGTCTAAGAGCAGGATGTGGCCCCCGCCGGTGCCAATCCAGA
GTGCGGTGTTCTTCTGGAGACAGAGGGTCTTCACCCTACCCGAGTAGCTCATCTTGTGCTTGCTCTCTTT
ATTCTCTTTAACGGTCACCTCGCGAAGGAAGTGCACACAATCGATTAGGCCGCAGAGCTTCTCAGTTTTC
TTATCCCACACTTCCACGACGGGGCTGTTCTGCTTTGCGATATACAGTGCGGTGTCAACGACCACGGTGA
TTATGTTTGAGTCGGAGAAGGCGGCGTAACTGAAGAGCTGACTGGTACGGGTCTCGATCAGCTTCTGGAT
GGTGAAGTCGTTGCTGAAGGAGAAAATCTTGGTGCCGCACCCGCCCCACATCACATTGCGCTCGGTGGAG
TTAGTTGATTCTGATAGACACATCAGAGGGGTGCTAACGTTGCCAATGTTCAGGATCTTAAGGGGTGCGG
CACCCTTCAACTTCACGG
